Addgene plasmid #43165: I-TAGG
Depositing lab: Chad Cowan & Kiran Musunuru. Depositing organization: Harvard University. Publication: A TALEN Genome-Editing System for Generating Human Stem Cell-Based Disease Models. Ding Q, Lee YK, Schaefer EA, Peters DT, Veres A, Kim K, Kuperwasser N, Motola DL, Meissner TB, Hendriks WT, Trevisan M, Gupta RM, Moisan A, Banks E, Friesen M, Schinzel RT, Xia F, Tang A, Xia Y, Figueroa E, Wann A, Ahfeldt T, Daheron L, Zhang F, Rubin LL, Peng LF, Chung RT, Musunuru K, Cowan CA. Cell Stem Cell. 2012 Dec 12. pii: S1934-5909(12)00645-5. doi: 10.1016/j.stem.2012.11.011. PubMed 23246482.
Backbone
  Vector backbone: pCRII-TOPO
  Backbone manufacturer: Invitrogen
  Backbone size w/o insert (bp): 3973
  Vector type: Bacterial Cloning
Growth in bacteria
  Bacterial resistance: Ampicillin and Kanamycin, 100 & 50 μg/mL
  Growth temperature: 37°C
  Growth strain: Top10
  Copy number: High Copy
Gene/Insert
  Gene/Insert name: I-TAGG
  Species: Synthetic
  Insert size (bp): 424
  Cloning method: TOPO Cloning
  Sequencing primers: 5′ T7; 3′ M13-rev
Terms and licenses: Academic/Nonprofit Terms; Industry Terms: Not Available to Industry
How to cite: I-TAGG was a gift from Chad Cowan & Kiran Musunuru (Addgene plasmid # 43165 ; http://n2t.net/addgene:43165 ; RRID:Addgene_43165)
