[The description below was written by a language model from this plasmid's Addgene catalogue record.]
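Description:
I-TAGG is a bacterial cloning plasmid built on the commercial pCRII-TOPO backbone (about 4.0 kb without insert), into which a 424 bp synthetic insert was introduced by TOPO cloning. It is a high-copy plasmid maintained in E. coli and carries both ampicillin and kanamycin resistance, the dual selection typical of this backbone. The insert sits between the T7 and M13-reverse priming sites, which are the sites listed for sequence verification. No feature table is provided, so the positions of the origin, resistance genes and other backbone elements are not documented here.

The record gives little detail about the insert beyond its name, synthetic origin and size. The associated publication describes a TALEN genome-editing system for generating human stem cell-based disease models, so the plasmid is evidently one component of that TALEN assembly toolkit. The name suggests a pre-assembled block of TAL effector repeats specifying the four-base DNA sequence TAGG, with the "I" prefix probably denoting its position or class within the assembly scheme. A 424 bp insert is roughly consistent with four repeat units of about 100 bp each. This interpretation is inferred from the name, size and publication title, and is not stated in the record. The record likewise does not describe flanking restriction sites or overhangs used for assembly.

As a cloning-only vector with no stated eukaryotic promoter or expression elements, I-TAGG serves as a storage and propagation vehicle for a modular DNA fragment. The fragment would be excised or amplified and combined with other library members to build full-length custom TALENs in a separate expression vector.
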