>Addgene plasmid #43165 | I-TAGG | depositor partial sequence | sequence record 58430 | I-TAGG sequence 424 bps
CGTCTCCTGACCCCAGAGCAGGTCGTGGCCATTGCCTCGAATGGAGGGGGCAAACAGGCGTTGGAAACCG
TACAACGATTGCTGCCGGTGCTGTGCCAAGCGCACGGACTCACCCCAGAGCAGGTCGTGGCAATCGCCTC
CAACATTGGCGGGAAACAGGCACTCGAGACTGTCCAGCGCCTGCTTCCCGTGCTGTGCCAAGCGCACGGC
CTCACCCCAGAGCAGGTCGTGGCAATCGCGAGCAATAACGGCGGAAAACAGGCTTTGGAAACGGTGCAGA
GGCTCCTTCCAGTGCTGTGCCAAGCGCACGGATTAACCCCAGAGCAGGTCGTGGCAATCGCGAGCAATAA
CGGCGGAAAACAGGCTTTGGAAACGGTGCAGAGGCTCCTTCCAGTGCTGTGCCAAGCGCACGGCTTAAGA
GACG
