>Addgene plasmid #43165 | I-TAGG | addgene partial sequence | sequence record 61932 | M13-F20 5'-TGTAAAACGACGGCCAGT-3'
GCGAATTGGGCCCTCTGATGCATGCTCGAGCGGCCGCCAGTGTGATGGATATCTGCAGAATTCGCCCTTA
TATAGATGCCGTCCTAGCGCGTCTCCTGACCCCAGAGCAGGTCGTGGCCATTGCCTCGAATGGAGGGGGC
AAACAGGCGTTGGAAACCGTACAACGATTGCTGCCGGTGCTGTGCCAAGCGCACGGACTCACCCCAGAGC
AGGTCGTGGCAATCGCCTCCAACATTGGCGGGAAACAGGCACTCGAGACTGTCCAGCGCCTGCTTCCCGT
GCTGTGCCAAGCGCACGGCCTCACCCCAGAGCAGGTCGTGGCAATCGCGAGCAATAACGGCGGAAAACAG
GCTTTGGAAACGGTGCAGAGGCTCCTTCCAGTGCTGTGCCAAGCGCACGGATTAACCCCAGAGCAGGTCG
TGGCAATCGCGAGCAATAACGGCGGAAAACAGGCTTTGGAAACGGTGCAGAGGCTCCTTCCAGTGCTGTG
CCAAGCGCACGGCTTAAGAGACGTGGGCACAGGAAAGATACTTAAGGGCGAATTCCAGCACACTGGCGGC
CGTTACTAGTGGATCCGAGCTCGGTACCAAGCTTGATGCATAGCTTGAGTATTCTATAGTGTCACCTAAA
TAGCTTGGCGTAATCATGGTCATAGCTGTTTCCTGTGTGAAATTGTTATCCGCTCACAATTCCACACAAC
ATACGAGCCGGAAGCATAAAGTGTAAAGCCTGGGGTGCCTAATGAGTGAGCTAACTCACATTAATTGCGT
TGCGCTCACTGCCCGCTTTCCAGTCGGGAAACCTGTCGTGCCAGCTGCATTAATGAATCGGCCAACGCGC
GGGGAGAGGCGGTTTGCGTATTGGGCGCTCTTCCGCTTCCTCGCTCACTGACTCGCTGCGCTCGGTCGTT
CGGCTGCGGCGAGCGGTATCAGCTCAC
